Addgene plasmid #237130: NanoBRET Assay Vector, EED-NanoLuc
Purpose: Express EED-NanoLuc(R) Fusion Protein in Mammalian Cells under a CMV promoter
Depositing lab: Promega Corporation.
Backbone
  Vector backbone: pFC32K Nluc CMV-neo Flexi(R) Vector
  Vector type: Mammalian Expression
  Selectable markers: Neomycin (select with G418)
Growth in bacteria
  Bacterial resistance: Kanamycin, 50 μg/mL
  Growth temperature: 37°C
  Growth strain: DH5alpha
  Copy number: High Copy
Gene/Insert
  Gene/Insert name: EED
  Species: H. sapiens (human)
  Mutation: None
  Entrez Gene: EED (a.k.a. COGIS, HEED, WAIT1)
  Promoter: CMV
  Tag / fusion protein: NanoLuc (R) (C terminal on backbone)
  Cloning method: Other
Terms and licenses: Academic/Nonprofit Terms; Industry Terms
How to cite: NanoBRET Assay Vector, EED-NanoLuc was a gift from Promega Corporation (Addgene plasmid # 237130 ; http://n2t.net/addgene:237130 ; RRID:Addgene_237130)
