[The description below was written by a language model from this plasmid's Addgene catalogue record and pLannotate feature annotations shown in this document.]
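Description:
NanoBRET Assay Vector, EED-NanoLuc is a 6.1 kb mammalian expression plasmid built on the pFC32K Nluc CMV-neo Flexi backbone. It expresses human EED with NanoLuc luciferase fused to its C terminus. In bacteria it replicates from a high-copy ColE1/pUC-type origin, and a ColE1 cer site helps keep the plasmid monomeric. A single neo (nptII) coding sequence provides selection in both hosts. It sits behind tandem SV40 early and bacterial EM7 promoters and is followed by a synthetic poly(A) signal, so it confers kanamycin resistance in E. coli and G418 resistance in transfected mammalian cells.

The expression cassette starts with the CMV immediate-early enhancer and promoter, followed by a chimeric β-globin/immunoglobulin intron, a type of element generally included to improve transcript processing and expression. A T7 promoter lies just upstream of the open reading frame and could support in vitro transcription. The unmutated EED coding sequence comes next, then the human codon-optimized Nluc sequence after a short gap consistent with a linker, and an SV40 poly(A) signal ends the transcript. Several small annotated fragments (MCS, SET1, T7 terminator, large T antigen, M13 ori, bom, tnpA) appear to be backbone remnants or partial annotation matches rather than functional parts.

EED is a Polycomb group protein and a core component of the PRC2/EED-EZH2 histone methyltransferase complex, which deposits repressive H3 lysine 27 methylation. In a NanoBRET assay, the NanoLuc fusion acts as the bioluminescent energy donor, and energy transfer to a fluorescent acceptor on a nearby ligand or partner protein reports proximity in live cells. The record states only that the plasmid is for expressing the fusion in mammalian cells and does not specify an acceptor or assay format.
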