Features (pLannotate 1.2.2; 20 found; start..end, strand, type, name):
    140..517     +  enhancer       CMV enhancer: human cytomegalovirus immediate early enhancer
    519..718     +  promoter       CMV promoter: human cytomegalovirus (CMV) immediate early promoter
    857..989     +  intron         chimeric intron: chimera between introns from human β-globin and immunoglobulin heavy chain genes
   1033..1051    +  promoter       T7 promoter: promoter for bacteriophage T7 RNA polymerase
   1065..2462    +  CDS            EED: EED_HUMAN - Experimental evidence at protein level: Swiss-Prot protein existence level 1. Polycomb group (PcG) protein. Component of the PRC2/EED-EZH2 complex, which methylates 'Lys-9' and 'Lys-27' of histone H3, leading to transcriptional repression of the affected target gene. Also recognizes 'Lys-26' trimethylated histone H1 with the effect of inhibiting PRC2 complex methyltransferase activity on nucleosomal histone H3 'Lys-27', whereas H3 'Lys-27' recognition has the opposite effect, enabling the propagation of this repressive mark. The PRC2/EED- EZH2 complex may also serve as a recruiting
   2484..2996    +  CDS            Nluc: NanoLuc® luciferase human codon-optimized
   3005..3034    +  misc_feature   MCS (fragment): pUC18/19 multiple cloning site
   3041..3090    +  CDS            SET1 (fragment): solubility-enhancement tag derived from T7 phage gene 10B
   3098..3117    +  terminator     T7 terminator (fragment): transcription terminator for bacteriophage T7 RNA polymerase
   3139..3260    -  polyA_signal   SV40 poly(A) signal: SV40 polyadenylation signal
   3283..3351    -  CDS            large T antigen (fragment): large T antigen from SV40 (simian virus 40)
   3356..3388    +  rep_origin     M13 ori (fragment): M13 bacteriophage origin of replication; arrow indicates direction of (+) strand synthesis
   3389..3440    -  misc_feature   bom (fragment): basis of mobility region from pBR322
   3505..3862    +  promoter       SV40 promoter: SV40 enhancer and early promoter
   3877..3924    +  promoter       EM7 promoter: synthetic bacterial promoter&nbsp
   3956..4747    +  CDS            neo: KKA2_KLEPN - Also known as kan, nptII. Experimental evidence at protein level: Swiss-Prot protein existence level 1. Resistance to kanamycin, neomycin, paromomycin, ribostamycin, butirosin and gentamicin B. From Klebsiella pneumoniae.
   4814..4862    +  polyA_signal   poly(A) signal: synthetic polyadenylation signal
   4883..4972    -  CDS            tnpA (fragment): TN5P_ECOLX - Also known as tnp. Experimental evidence at protein level: Swiss-Prot protein existence level 1. Mediates transposition of transposon Tn5 by a 'cut and paste' mechanism. First, the monomeric transposase binds the 19 bp inverted DNA repeats flanking the transposon. Then, dimerization of the DNA- bound transposase creates a synaptic DNA complex. After nicking of the first DNA strand, excision of the transposon proceeds through a series of intermediates. The transposase then mediates the insertion of the transposon at a new site by strand transfer. The activity of the wild- type tran
   5101..5689    -  rep_origin     ori: high-copy-number ColE1/pMB1/pBR322/pUC origin of replication
   5805..6088    +  misc_feature   cer region: ColE1-derived recombination site that helps to maintain plasmids as monomers
>Addgene plasmid #237130 | NanoBRET Assay Vector, EED-NanoLuc | addgene full sequence | sequence record 474727 | Addgene NGS Result
TCAATATTGGCCATTAGCCATATTATTCATTGGTTATATAGCATAAATCAATATTGGCTATTGGCCATTG
CATACGTTGTATCTATATCATAATATGTACATTTATATTGGCTCATGTCCAATATGACCGCCATGTTGGC
ATTGATTATTGACTAGTTATTAATAGTAATCAATTACGGGGTCATTAGTTCATAGCCCATATATGGAGTT
CCGCGTTACATAACTTACGGTAAATGGCCCGCCTGGCTGACCGCCCAACGACCCCCGCCCATTGACGTCA
ATAATGACGTATGTTCCCATAGTAACGCCAATAGGGACTTTCCATTGACGTCAATGGGTGGAGTATTTAC
GGTAAACTGCCCACTTGGCAGTACATCAAGTGTATCATATGCCAAGTCCGCCCCCTATTGACGTCAATGA
CGGTAAATGGCCCGCCTGGCATTATGCCCAGTACATGACCTTACGGGACTTTCCTACTTGGCAGTACATC
TACGTATTAGTCATCGCTATTACCATGGTGATGCGGTTTTGGCAGTACACCAATGGGCGTGGATAGCGGT
TTGACTCACGGGGATTTCCAAGTCTCCACCCCATTGACGTCAATGGGAGTTTGTTTTGGCACCAAAATCA
ACGGGACTTTCCAAAATGTCGTAATAACCCCGCCCCGTTGACGCAAATGGGCGGTAGGCGTGTACGGTGG
GAGGTCTATATAAGCAGAGCTGGTTTAGTGAACCGTCAGATCACTAGAAGCTTTATTGCGGTAGTTTATC
ACAGTTAAATTGCTAACGCAGTCAGTGCTTCTGACACAACAGTCTCGAACTTAAGCTGCAGAAGTTGGTC
GTGAGGCACTGGGCAGGTAAGTATCAAGGTTACAAGACAGGTTTAAGGAGACCAATAGAAACTGGGCTTG
TCGAGACAGAGAAGACTCTTGCGTTTCTGATAGGCACCTATTGGTCTTACTGACATCCACTTTGCCTTTC
TCTCCACAGGTGTCCACTCCCAGTTCAATTACAGCTCTTAAGGCTAGAGTATTAATACGACTCACTATAG
GGCTAGCGATCGCCATGTCCGAGAGGGAAGTGTCGACTGCGCCGGCGGGAACAGACATGCCTGCGGCCAA
GAAGCAGAAGCTGAGCAGTGACGAGAACAGCAATCCAGACCTCTCTGGAGACGAGAATGATGACGCTGTC
AGTATAGAAAGTGGTACAAACACTGAACGCCCTGATACACCTACAAACACGCCAAATGCACCTGGAAGGA
AAAGTTGGGGAAAGGGAAAATGGAAGTCAAAGAAATGCAAATATTCTTTCAAATGTGTAAATAGTCTCAA
GGAAGATCATAACCAACCATTGTTTGGAGTTCAGTTTAACTGGCACAGTAAAGAAGGAGATCCATTAGTG
TTTGCAACTGTAGGAAGCAACAGAGTTACCTTGTATGAATGTCATTCACAAGGAGAAATCCGGTTGTTGC
AATCTTACGTGGATGCTGATGCTGATGAAAACTTTTACACTTGTGCATGGACCTATGATAGCAATACGAG
CCATCCTCTGCTGGCTGTAGCTGGATCTAGAGGCATAATTAGGATAATAAATCCTATAACAATGCAGTGT
ATAAAGCACTATGTTGGCCATGGAAATGCTATCAATGAGCTGAAATTCCATCCAAGAGATCCAAATCTTC
TCCTGTCAGTAAGTAAAGATCATGCTTTACGATTATGGAATATCCAGACGGACACTCTGGTGGCAATATT
TGGAGGCGTAGAAGGGCACAGAGATGAAGTTCTAAGTGCTGATTATGATCTTTTGGGTGAAAAAATAATG
TCCTGTGGTATGGATCATTCTCTTAAACTTTGGAGGATCAATTCAAAGAGAATGATGAATGCAATTAAGG
AATCTTATGATTATAATCCAAATAAAACTAACAGGCCATTTATTTCTCAGAAAATCCATTTTCCTGATTT
TTCTACCAGAGACATACATAGGAATTATGTTGATTGTGTGCGATGGTTAGGCGATTTGATACTTTCTAAG
AGTGGCCGTGCCATTTTACATTCCCACCAGCAATGTATGAGAGATCCAGTGTCTCCGAATCTTCGCCAGC
ATTTGTCTTGTGAAAATGCCATTGTGTGCTGGAAACCTGGCAAGATGGAAGATGATATAGATAAAATTAA
ACCCAGTGAATCTAATGTGACTATTCTTGGGCGATTTGATTACAGCCAGTGTGACATTTGGTACATGAGG
TTTTCTATGGATTTCTGGCAAAAGATGCTTGCATTGGGCAATCAAGTTGGCAAACTTTATGTTTGGGATT
TAGAAGTAGAAGATCCTCATAAAGCCAAATGTACAACACTGACTCATCATAAATGTGGTGCTGCTATTCG
ACAAACCAGTTTTAGCAGGGATAGCAGCATTCTTATAGCTGTTTGTGATGATGCCAGTATTTGGCGCTGG
GATCGACTTCGAGTTTCTCTCGGCTCGAGCGGCGTCTTCACACTCGAAGATTTCGTTGGGGACTGGCGAC
AGACAGCCGGCTACAACCTGGACCAAGTCCTTGAACAGGGAGGTGTGTCCAGTTTGTTTCAGAATCTCGG
GGTGTCCGTAACTCCGATCCAAAGGATTGTCCTGAGCGGTGAAAATGGGCTGAAGATCGACATCCATGTC
ATCATCCCGTATGAAGGTCTGAGCGGCGACCAAATGGGCCAGATCGAAAAAATTTTTAAGGTGGTGTACC
CTGTGGATGATCATCACTTTAAGGTGATCCTGCACTATGGCACACTGGTAATCGACGGGGTTACGCCGAA
CATGATCGACTATTTCGGACGGCCGTATGAAGGCATCGCCGTGTTCGACGGCAAAAAGATCACTGTAACA
GGGACCCTGTGGAACGGCAACAAAATTATCGACGAGCGCCTGATCAACCCCGACGGCTCCCTGCTGTTCC
GAGTAACCATCAACGGAGTGACCGGCTGGCGGCTGTGCGAACGCATTCTGGCGTAAGGCCGCGACTCTAG
AGTCGACCTGCAGGCATGCAAGCTGATCCGGCTGCTAACAAAGCCCGAAAGGAAGCTGAGTTGGCTGCTG
CCACCGCTGAGCAATAACTAGCATAACCCCTTGGGGCGGCCGCTTCGAGCAGACATGATAAGATACATTG
ATGAGTTTGGACAAACCACAACTAGAATGCAGTGAAAAAAATGCTTTATTTGTGAAATTTGTGATGCTAT
TGCTTTATTTGTAACCATTATAAGCTGCAATAAACAAGTTAACAACAACAATTGCATTCATTTTATGTTT
CAGGTTCAGGGGGAGATGTGGGAGGTTTTTTTAAGCAAGTAAAACCTCTACAAATGTGGTAAAATCGAAT
TTTAACAAAATATTAACGCTTACAATTTCCTGATGCGGTATTTTCTCCTTACGCATCTGTGCGGTATTTC
ACACCGCATACGCGGATCTGCGCAGCACCATGGCCTGAAATAACCTCTGAAAGAGGAACTTGGTTAGGTA
CCTTCTGAGGCGGAAAGAACCAGCTGTGGAATGTGTGTCAGTTAGGGTGTGGAAAGTCCCCAGGCTCCCC
AGCAGGCAGAAGTATGCAAAGCATGCATCTCAATTAGTCAGCAACCAGGTGTGGAAAGTCCCCAGGCTCC
CCAGCAGGCAGAAGTATGCAAAGCATGCATCTCAATTAGTCAGCAACCATAGTCCCGCCCCTAACTCCGC
CCATCCCGCCCCTAACTCCGCCCAGTTCCGCCCATTCTCCGCCCCATGGCTGACTAATTTTTTTTATTTA
TGCAGAGGCCGAGGCCGCCTCGGCCTCTGAGCTATTCCAGAAGTAGTGAGGAGGCTTTTTTGGAGGCCTA
GGCTTTTGCAAAAAGCTTAATTAACTGTTGACAATTAATCATCGGCATAGTATATCGGCATAGTATAATA
CGACAAGGTGAGGAACTAAACCCAGGAGGCAGATCATGATTGAACAAGATGGATTGCACGCAGGTTCTCC
GGCCGCTTGGGTGGAGAGGCTATTCGGCTATGACTGGGCACAACAGACAATCGGCTGCTCTGATGCCGCC
GTGTTCCGGCTGTCAGCGCAGGGGCGCCCGGTTCTTTTTGTCAAGACCGACCTGTCCGGTGCCCTGAATG
AACTGCAGGACGAGGCAGCGCGGCTATCGTGGCTGGCCACGACGGGCGTTCCTTGCGCAGCTGTGCTCGA
CGTTGTCACTGAAGCGGGAAGGGACTGGCTGCTATTGGGCGAAGTGCCGGGGCAGGATCTCCTGTCATCT
CACCTTGCTCCTGCCGAGAAAGTATCCATCATGGCTGATGCAATGCGGCGGCTGCATACGCTTGATCCGG
CTACCTGCCCATTCGACCACCAAGCGAAACATCGCATCGAGCGAGCACGTACTCGGATGGAAGCCGGTCT
TGTCGATCAGGATGATCTGGACGAAGAGCATCAGGGGCTCGCGCCAGCCGAACTGTTCGCCAGGCTCAAG
GCGCGCATGCCCGACGGCGAGGATCTCGTCGTGACCCATGGCGATGCCTGCTTGCCGAATATCATGGTGG
AAAATGGCCGCTTTTCTGGATTCATCGACTGTGGCCGGCTGGGTGTGGCGGACCGCTATCAGGACATAGC
GTTGGCTACCCGTGATATTGCTGAAGAGCTTGGCGGCGAATGGGCTGACCGCTTCCTCGTGCTTTACGGT
ATCGCCGCTCCCGATTCGCAGCGCATCGCCTTCTATCGCCTTCTTGACGAGTTCTTCTGAGCGGGACTCT
GGGGTTCGAAATGACCGACCAAGCGACGCCCAACCTGCCATCACGATGGCCGCAATAAAATATCTTTATT
TTCATTACATCTGTGTGTTGGTTTTTTGTGTGAATCGATAGCGATAAGGATCCTCTTTGCGCTTGCGTTT
TCCCTTGTCCAGATAGCCCAGTAGCTGACATTCATCCGGGGTCAGCACCGTTTCTGCGGACTGGCTTTCT
ACCCGGTATCAGCTCACTCAAAGGCGGTAATACGGTTATCCACAGAATCAGGGGATAACGCAGGAAAGAA
CATGTGAGCAAAAGGCCAGCAAAAGGCCAGGAACCGTAAAAAGGCCGCGTTGCTGGCGTTTTTCCATAGG
CTCCGCCCCCCTGACGAGCATCACAAAAATCGACGCTCAAGTCAGAGGTGGCGAAACCCGACAGGACTAT
AAAGATACCAGGCGTTTCCCCCTGGAAGCTCCCTCGTGCGCTCTCCTGTTCCGACCCTGCCGCTTACCGG
ATACCTGTCCGCCTTTCTCCCTTCGGGAAGCGTGGCGCTTTCTCATAGCTCACGCTGTAGGTATCTCAGT
TCGGTGTAGGTCGTTCGCTCCAAGCTGGGCTGTGTGCACGAACCCCCCGTTCAGCCCGACCGCTGCGCCT
TATCCGGTAACTATCGTCTTGAGTCCAACCCGGTAAGACACGACTTATCGCCACTGGCAGCAGCCACTGG
TAACAGGATTAGCAGAGCGAGGTATGTAGGCGGTGCTACAGAGTTCTTGAAGTGGTGGCCTAACTACGGC
TACACTAGAAGGACAGTATTTGGTATCTGCGCTCTGCTGAAGCCAGTTACCTTCGGAAAAAGAGTTGGTA
GCTCTTGATCCGGCAAACAAACCACCGCTGGTAGCGGTGGTTTTTTTGTTTGCAAGCAGCAGATTACGCG
CAGAAAAAAAGGATTTCAAGAAGATCCTTTGATCTTTTCTACGGGGTCTGACGCTCAGTGGAACGAAAAC
TCACGTTAAGGGATTTTGGTCATGAGATTATCAAAAAGGATCTTCACCTAGATCCTTTTATAGTCCGGAA
ATACAGGAACGCACGCTGGATGGCCCTTCGCTGGGATGGTGAAACCATGAAAAATGGCAGCTTCAGTGGA
TTAAGTGGGGGTAATGTGGCCTGTACCCTCTGGTTGCATAGGTATTCATACGGTTAAAATTTATCAGGCG
CGATTGCGGCAGTTTTTCGGGTGGTTTGTTGCCATTTTTACCTGTCTGCTGCCGTGATCGCGCTGAACGC
GTTTTAGCGGTGCGTACAATTAAGGGATTATGGTAAATCCACTTACTGTCTGCCCTCGTAGCCATCGAGA
TAAACCGCAGTACTCCGGCCACGATGCGTCCGGCGTAGAGGATCGAGATCT
